>Addgene plasmid #46737 | pMT mir-1-1 reporter cel-lin-4 | depositor full sequence | sequence record 117494 | pMT mir-1-1 reporter cel-lin-4 sequence 4241 bps
TCGCGCGTTTCGGTGATGACGGTGAAAACCTCTGACACATGCAGCTCCCGGAGACGGTCACAGCTTGTCT
GTAAGCGGATGCCGGGAGCAGACAAGCCCGTCAGGGCGCGTCAGCGGGTGTTGGCGGGTGTCGGGGCTGG
CTTAACTATGCGGCATCAGAGCAGATTGTACTGAGAGTGCACCATATGCGGTGTGAAATACCGCACAGAT
GCGTAAGGAGAAAATACCGCATCAGGCGCCATTCGCCATTCAGGCTGCGCAACTGTTGGGAAGGGCGATC
GGTGCGGGCCTCTTCGCTATTACGCCAGCTGGCGAAAGGGGGATGTGCTGCAAGGCGATTAAGTTGGGTA
ACGCCAGGGTTTTCCCAGTCACGACGTTGTAAAACGACGGCCAGTGCCAGTGAATTAATTCGTTGCAGGA
CAGGATGTGGTGCCCGATGTGACTAGCTCTTTGCTGCAGGCCGTCCTATCCTCTGGTTCCGATAAGAGAC
CCAGAACTCCGGCCCCCCACCGCCCACCGCCACCCCCATACATATGTGGTACGCAAGTAAGAGTGCCTGC
GCATGCCCCATGTGCCCCACCAAGAGTTTTGCATCCCATACAAGTCCCCAAAGTGGAGAACCGAACCAAT
TCTTCGCGGGCAGAACAAAAGCTTCTGCACACGTCTCCACTCGAATTTGGAGCCGGCCGGCGTGTGCAAA
AGAGGTGAATCGAACGAAAGACCCGTGTGTAAAGCCGCGTTTCCAAAATGTATAAAACCGAGAGCATCTG
GCCAATGTGCATCAGTTGTGGTCAGCAGCAAAATCAAGTGAATCATCTCAGTGCAACTAAAGGGGGGATC
TAGATCGGGGTACATCAAACAAGTTTGTACAAAAAAGCAGGCTCATATGCTACCACAATCGGTCGGACTC
ATCACACTTACCTTTCAAATATCTAAACTATTCCTGAATATAATAAATCTTATAGTTTTTAGATTCTAGA
CAATTTCTAGAGTTTTGGTTGGTTTATGAGTTTATGCTTCCGGCCTGTTCCCTGAGACCTCAAGTGTGAG
TGTACTATTGATGCTTCACACCTGGGCTCTCCGGGTACCAGGACGGTTTGAGCAGATCTTTTTTTCTGTT
TTCACGGGGTTTTTTTTCACACTGGGAGCTAGTTCCAATAAAATGGTATTCGGGGAAAAGGGTCAAACGA
TTATTTTCAGAAGTCGACTACAATAGAGTTCCACTAACGCCAACTGATGAAGCTTACCCAGCTTTCTTGT
ACAAAGTGGTTCGATGGTTCGAAGGTAAGCCTATCCCTAACCCTCTCCTCGGTCTCGATTCTACGCGTTC
TAGAGCAGTGGGGTCAGCTTCTACCGGGGCGGCGTCCCGGGGTCTTGGAACTGCATGCAGACTGCCTGCT
TGGGAAACATACTTCTTTATATGCCCATATGGACCTGCTAAGCTATGGAATGTAAAGAAGTATGTATCTC
AGGCCGGGACCTCTCTCGCCGCACTGAGGGGCACTCCACACCACGGGGGCCGCCGCGGCCGACAGCCAGC
CAGGCGGCTGTGGTGGGGGTGAGGCTGGGGCGGCAGGCTGCCTGGGCGTTGGTGGACGGTCGTGTCCCCG
ACAGCATTGTTCTGTCACTTTGCCTGTGTCAGCAGGTGGAAGTGCTCACCAGACATCTAGAACGCGTACC
GGTCATCATCACCATCACCATTGAGTTTAAACCCGCTGATCAGCCTCGACTGTGCCTTCTAAGATCCAGA
CATGATAAGATACATTGATGAGTTTGGACAAACCACAACTAGAATGCAGTGAAAAAAATGCTTTATTTGT
GAAATTTGTGATGCTATTGCTTTATTTGTAACCATTATAAGCTGCAATAAACAAGTTAACAACAACAATT
GCATTCATTTTATGTTTCAGGTTCAGGGGGAGGTGTGGGAGGTTTTTTAAAGCAAGTAAAACCTCTACAA
ATGTGGTATGGCTGATTATGATCAGTCGACCTGCAGGCATGCAAGCTTGGCGTAATCATGGTCATAGCTG
TTTCCTGTGTGAAATTGTTATCCGCTCACAATTCCACACAACATACGAGCCGGAAGCATAAAGTGTAAAG
CCTGGGGTGCCTAATGAGTGAGCTAACTCACATTAATTGCGTTGCGCTCACTGCCCGCTTTCCAGTCGGG
AAACCTGTCGTGCCAGCTGCATTAATGAATCGGCCAACGCGCGGGGAGAGGCGGTTTGCGTATTGGGCGC
TCTTCCGCTTCCTCGCTCACTGACTCGCTGCGCTCGGTCGTTCGGCTGCGGCGAGCGGTATCAGCTCACT
CAAAGGCGGTAATACGGTTATCCACAGAATCAGGGGATAACGCAGGAAAGAACATGTGAGCAAAAGGCCA
GCAAAAGGCCAGGAACCGTAAAAAGGCCGCGTTGCTGGCGTTTTTCCATAGGCTCCGCCCCCCTGACGAG
CATCACAAAAATCGACGCTCAAGTCAGAGGTGGCGAAACCCGACAGGACTATAAAGATACCAGGCGTTTC
CCCCTGGAAGCTCCCTCGTGCGCTCTCCTGTTCCGACCCTGCCGCTTACCGGATACCTGTCCGCCTTTCT
CCCTTCGGGAAGCGTGGCGCTTTCTCATAGCTCACGCTGTAGGTATCTCAGTTCGGTGTAGGTCGTTCGC
TCCAAGCTGGGCTGTGTGCACGAACCCCCCGTTCAGCCCGACCGCTGCGCCTTATCCGGTAACTATCGTC
TTGAGTCCAACCCGGTAAGACACGACTTATCGCCACTGGCAGCAGCCACTGGTAACAGGATTAGCAGAGC
GAGGTATGTAGGCGGTGCTACAGAGTTCTTGAAGTGGTGGCCTAACTACGGCTACACTAGAAGGACAGTA
TTTGGTATCTGCGCTCTGCTGAAGCCAGTTACCTTCGGAAAAAGAGTTGGTAGCTCTTGATCCGGCAAAC
AAACCACCGCTGGTAGCGGTGGTTTTTTTGTTTGCAAGCAGCAGATTACGCGCAGAAAAAAAGGATCTCA
AGAAGATCCTTTGATCTTTTCTACGGGGTCTGACGCTCAGTGGAACGAAAACTCACGTTAAGGGATTTTG
GTCATGAGATTATCAAAAAGGATCTTCACCTAGATCCTTTTAAATTAAAAATGAAGTTTTAAATCAATCT
AAAGTATATATGAGTAAACTTGGTCTGACAGTTACCAATGCTTAATCAGTGAGGCACCTATCTCAGCGAT
CTGTCTATTTCGTTCATCCATAGTTGCCTGACTCCCCGTCGTGTAGATAACTACGATACGGGAGGGCTTA
CCATCTGGCCCCAGTGCTGCAATGATACCGCGAGACCCACGCTCACCGGCTCCAGATTTATCAGCAATAA
ACCAGCCAGCCGGAAGGGCCGAGCGCAGAAGTGGTCCTGCAACTTTATCCGCCTCCATCCAGTCTATTAA
TTGTTGCCGGGAAGCTAGAGTAAGTAGTTCGCCAGTTAATAGTTTGCGCAACGTTGTTGCCATTGCTACA
GGCATCGTGGTGTCACGCTCGTCGTTTGGTATGGCTTCATTCAGCTCCGGTTCCCAACGATCAAGGCGAG
TTACATGATCCCCCATGTTGTGCAAAAAAGCGGTTAGCTCCTTCGGTCCTCCGATCGTTGTCAGAAGTAA
GTTGGCCGCAGTGTTATCACTCATGGTTATGGCAGCACTGCATAATTCTCTTACTGTCATGCCATCCGTA
AGATGCTTTTCTGTGACTGGTGAGTACTCAACCAAGTCATTCTGAGAATAGTGTATGCGGCGACCGAGTT
GCTCTTGCCCGGCGTCAATACGGGATAATACCGCGCCACATAGCAGAACTTTAAAAGTGCTCATCATTGG
AAAACGTTCTTCGGGGCGAAAACTCTCAAGGATCTTACCGCTGTTGAGATCCAGTTCGATGTAACCCACT
CGTGCACCCAACTGATCTTCAGCATCTTTTACTTTCACCAGCGTTTCTGGGTGAGCAAAAACAGGAAGGC
AAAATGCCGCAAAAAAGGGAATAAGGGCGACACGGAAATGTTGAATACTCATACTCTTCCTTTTTCAATA
TTATTGAAGCATTTATCAGGGTTATTGTCTCATGAGCGGATACATATTTGAATGTATTTAGAAAAATAAA
CAAATAGGGGTTCCGCGCACATTTCCCCGAAAAGTGCCACCTGACGTCTAAGAAACCATTATTATCATGA
CATTAACCTATAAAAATAGGCGTATCACGAGGCCCTTTCGT
Features (pLannotate 1.2.2; 19 found; start..end, strand, type, name):
      1..35      +  CDS            rop (fragment): Rop protein, which maintains plasmids at low copy number; rop
    137..236     +  misc_feature   bom (fragment): basis of mobility region from pBR322
    242..396     -  CDS            lacZα (fragment): LacZα fragment of β-galactosidase; lacZ fragment
    407..833     +  promoter       MT promoter: Drosophila metallothionein promoter
    859..883     +  protein_bind   attB1: mutant version of attB; recombination site for the Gateway® BP reaction BP Clonase™
   1022..1091    +  ncRNA          lin-4: Accession: RF00052 - lin-4 microRNA precursor
   1246..1270    -  protein_bind   attB2: mutant version of attB; recombination site for the Gateway® BP reaction BP Clonase™
   1284..1325    +  CDS            V5 tag: epitope tag from simian virus 5
   1397..1473    +  ncRNA          mir-1: Accession: RF00103 - mir-1 microRNA precursor family
   1743..1877    -  polyA_signal   SV40 poly(A) signal: SV40 polyadenylation signal
   1900..1984    -  CDS            large T antigen (fragment): large T antigen from SV40 (simian virus 40)
   1984..2008    +  misc_feature   MCS (fragment): pUC18/19 multiple cloning site
   2045..2061    -  protein_bind   lac operator: The lac repressor binds to the lac operator to inhibit transcription in E. coli. This inhibition can be relieved by adding lactose or isopropyl-β-D-thiogalactopyranoside (IPTG). lac repressor encoded by lacI
   2069..2099    -  promoter       lac promoter: promoter for the E. coli lac operon
   2114..2135    -  protein_bind   CAP binding site: CAP binding activates transcription in the presence of cAMP. E. coli catabolite activator protein
   2148..2240    -  CDS            lacI (fragment): lac repressor; lacI; The lac repressor binds to the lac operator to inhibit transcription in E. coli. This inhibition can be relieved by adding lactose or isopropyl-β-D-thiogalactopyranoside (IPTG).
   2423..3011    -  rep_origin     ori: high-copy-number ColE1/pMB1/pBR322/pUC origin of replication
   3182..4042    -  CDS            AmpR: β-lactamase; bla; confers resistance to ampicillin, carbenicillin, and related antibiotics
   4043..4147    -  promoter       AmpR promoter: bla
