[The description below was written by a language model from this plasmid's Addgene catalogue record and pLannotate feature annotations shown in this document.]
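Description:
pMT mir-1-1 reporter cel-lin-4 is an insect-cell expression plasmid built on a pMT-DEST48-derived Gateway backbone that had been modified to carry a human mir-1-1 hairpin as an internal reference. It is propagated in E. coli as a high-copy plasmid through a ColE1/pUC-type origin and selected with ampicillin via the β-lactamase gene and its native promoter. Fragments of rop, bom, lacZα, lacI and the lac promoter/operator region are annotated but appear to be cloning-vector remnants rather than functional parts. No selectable marker for insect cells is annotated.

The payload is a single transcription unit driven by the Drosophila metallothionein promoter, which is metal-inducible in Drosophila cell lines. Downstream, a segment of the C. elegans lin-4 primary microRNA transcript, including the precursor hairpin, sits between attB1 and attB2 sites left by Gateway recombination. It is followed by the backbone's V5 tag sequence, the hsa-mir-1-1 hairpin, and an SV40 polyadenylation signal. The catalogue also lists a backbone His tag, which is not annotated. These epitope tags are not expected to matter here because the transcript is non-coding. Placing both hairpins on one RNA means that mir-1-1 is co-expressed from the same promoter and can serve as a normalisation control when measuring how efficiently the query lin-4 hairpin is processed. This fits the associated study of the primary-sequence features that license pri-miRNA hairpins for processing.

The deposited sequence is 4,241 nt, which is shorter than the listed backbone size of 5,179 bp. That figure probably refers to the destination vector before its Gateway cassette was replaced, although the record does not say so.
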