Addgene plasmid #46737: pMT mir-1-1 reporter cel-lin-4
Depositing lab: David Bartel. Depositing organization: Whitehead Institute for Biomedical Research. Publication: Beyond Secondary Structure: Primary-Sequence Determinants License Pri-miRNA Hairpins for Processing. Auyeung VC, Ulitsky I, McGeary SE, Bartel DP. Cell. 2013 Feb 14;152(4):844-58. doi: 10.1016/j.cell.2013.01.031. PubMed 23415231.
Backbone
  Vector backbone: pMT-DEST48 mir-1-1 reporter
  Backbone manufacturer: Bartel lab
  Backbone size w/o insert (bp): 5179
  Vector type: Insect Expression, RNAi
Growth in bacteria
  Bacterial resistance: Ampicillin, 100 μg/mL
  Growth temperature: 37°C
  Growth strain: DH5alpha
  Copy number: High Copy
Gene/Insert
  Gene/Insert name: cel-lin-4 (alt name: cel-lin-4 pri-mRNA)
  Species: C. elegans (nematode)
  Promoter: Metallothionein (MT)
  Tag / fusion protein: hsa-mir-1-1 (C terminal on insert); His (C terminal on backbone)
  Cloning method: Gateway Cloning
  Sequencing primers: 5′ MT-Forward (5'-CATCTCAGTGCAACTAAA-3'); 3′ BGH-rev
Terms and licenses: Academic/Nonprofit Terms; Industry Terms: Not Available to Industry
How to cite: pMT mir-1-1 reporter cel-lin-4 was a gift from David Bartel (Addgene plasmid # 46737 ; http://n2t.net/addgene:46737 ; RRID:Addgene_46737)
