>Addgene plasmid #46737 | pMT mir-1-1 reporter cel-lin-4 | addgene partial sequence | sequence record 73865 | MT-Forward 5'-CATCTCAGTGCAACTAAA-3'
AAAAAGCAGGCTCATATGCTACCACAATCGGTCGGACTCATCACACTTACCTTTCAAATATCTAAACTAT
TCCTGAATATAATAAATCTTATAGTTTTTAGATTCTAGACAATTTCTAGAGTTTTGGTTGGTTTATGAGT
TTATGCTTCCGGCCTGTTCCCTGAGACCTCAAGTGTGAGTGTACTATTGATGCTTCACACCTGGGCTCTC
CGGGTACCAGGACGGTTTGAGCAGATCTTTTTTTCTGTTTTCACGGGGTTTTTTTTCACACTGGGAGCTA
GTTCCAATAAAATGGTATTCGGGGAAAAGGGTCAAACGATTATTTTCAGAAGTCGACTACAATAGAGTTC
CACTAACGCCAACTGATGAAGCTTACCCAGCTTTCTTGTACAAAGTGGTTCGATGGTTCGAAGGTAAGCC
TATCCCTAACCCTCTCCTCGGTCTCGATTCTACGCGTTCTAGAGCAGTGGGGTCAGCTTCTACCGGGGCG
GCGTCCCGGGGTCTTGGAACTGCATGCAGACTGCCTGCTTGGGAAACATACTTCTTTATATGCCCATATG
GACCTGCTAAGCTATGGAATGTAAAGAAGTATGTATCTCAGGCCGGGACCTCTCTCGCCGCACTGAGGGG
CACTCCACACCACGGGGGCCGCCGCGGCCGACAGCCAGCCAGGCGGCTGTGGTGGGGGTGAGGCTGGGGC
GGCAGGCTGCCTGGGCGTTGGTGGACGGTCGTGTCCCCGACAGCATTGTTCTGTCACTTTGCCTGTGTCA
GCAGGTGGAAGTGCTCACCAGACATCTAGAACGCGTACCGGTCATCATCACCATCACCATTGAGTTTAAA
CCCGCTGATCAGCCTCGACTGTGCCTTCTAAGATCCAGACATGATAAGATACATTGATGAGTTTGGACAA
ACCACAACTA
